Addgene plasmid #134323: 3xFLAG-dCas9/pMSCVhyg
Purpose: Expresses 3xFLAG-dCas9 in mammalian cells for enChIP analysis to purify specific genomic regions of interest.
Depositing lab: Hodaka Fujii. Depositing organization: Hirosaki University. Publication: MSCV-based retroviral plasmids expressing 3xFLAG-Sp-dCas9 for enChIP analysis. Yuno M, Nagata S, Fujita T, Fujii H. Biol Methods Protoc. 2021 Jul 9;6(1):bpab013. doi: 10.1093/biomethods/bpab013. eCollection 2021. PubMed 34409168.
Backbone
  Vector backbone: pMSCVhyg
  Backbone manufacturer: Takara Bio
  Backbone size w/o insert (bp): 7133
  Total vector size (bp): 11345
  Vector type: Mammalian Expression, Retroviral, CRISPR
  Selectable markers: Hygromycin
Growth in bacteria
  Bacterial resistance: Ampicillin, 100 μg/mL
  Growth temperature: 30°C
  Growth strain: NEB Stable
  Copy number: High Copy
Gene/Insert
  Gene/Insert name: 3xFLAG-dCas9
  Species: Synthetic; Streptococcus pyogenes
  Insert size (bp): 4212
  Mutation: human codon-optimized, D10A + H840A
  Promoter: LTR
  Tag / fusion protein: 3xFLAG tag (N terminal on insert); NLS (C terminal on insert)
  Cloning method: Restriction Enzyme; 5′ cloning site Bgl II (not destroyed); 3′ cloning site Xho I (not destroyed)
  Sequencing primers: 5′ CCCTTGAACCTCCTCGTTCGACC; 3′ GAGACGTGCTACTTCCATTTGTC
Terms and licenses: Academic/Nonprofit Terms; Industry Terms: Not Available to Industry
Depositor comments: Construction strategy of gRNA retroviral vectors 1. Cleave gBlock from a gRNA vector constructed using gRNA cloning vector (Addgene #41824) with appropriate restriction enzymes (eg. [Xho I + Hind III], EcoR I). 2. Insert the cleaved gBlock into pSIR-based self-inactivating retroviral vectors. Vectors & Sites of insertion pSIR-neo (Addgene #51128): eg. [Xho I + Hind III] pSIR-GFP (Addgene #51134): eg. [Xho I + Hind III], EcoR I pSIR-DsRed-Express2 (Addgene #51135): eg. [Xho I + Hind III], EcoR I pSIR-hCD2 (Addgene #51143): eg. EcoR I
How to cite: 3xFLAG-dCas9/pMSCVhyg was a gift from Hodaka Fujii (Addgene plasmid # 134323 ; http://n2t.net/addgene:134323 ; RRID:Addgene_134323)
