[The description below was written by a language model from this plasmid's Addgene catalogue record and pLannotate feature annotations shown in this document.]
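Description:
3xFLAG-dCas9/pMSCVhyg is an 11.3 kb murine stem cell virus (MSCV)-based retroviral expression plasmid built on the pMSCVhyg backbone for stable delivery of an epitope-tagged, nuclease-dead Cas9 into mammalian cells. The proviral portion is flanked by MESV-type 5′ and 3′ long terminal repeats and contains the Ψ packaging signal together with a truncated gag segment lacking its start codon, which allow the genomic transcript to be encapsidated when the plasmid is introduced into a retroviral packaging cell line. In bacteria the plasmid is maintained through a high-copy ColE1/pUC-type origin and ampicillin resistance. Short annotated fragments such as lacI, lacZα, TcR, rop, bom, env, yokD and a 19-nt match to the tight TRE promoter appear to be backbone remnants or partial sequence matches rather than functional elements.

The roughly 4.2 kb insert, cloned between BglII and XhoI sites, encodes human codon-optimized Streptococcus pyogenes Cas9 carrying the D10A and H840A substitutions that abolish both nuclease activities, with an N-terminal 3xFLAG tag and a C-terminal nuclear localization signal. Its transcription is driven by the 5′ LTR. Downstream, a mouse PGK promoter drives the hygromycin resistance gene, so transduced cells can be selected with hygromycin.

The construct is intended for engineered DNA-binding molecule-mediated chromatin immunoprecipitation (enChIP): dCas9 is directed to a chosen genomic locus by a guide RNA and the bound chromatin is purified through the FLAG tag, allowing isolation of specific genomic regions. The guide RNA is not carried on this plasmid. The depositor notes that it is supplied separately, for example from self-inactivating pSIR-based retroviral vectors.
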