Features (pLannotate 1.2.2; 22 found; start..end, strand, type, name):
    579..920     +  misc_feature   MESV Ψ: packaging signal of murine embryonic stem cell virus
    987..1403    +  CDS            gag (truncated): truncated Moloney murine leukemia virus (MMLV) gag gene lacking the start codon
   1423..1441    +  promoter       tight TRE promoter (fragment): Tet-responsive promoter PTight, consisting of seven tet operator sequences followed by the minimal CMV promoter
   1452..1517    +  CDS            3xFLAG: three tandem FLAG® epitope tags, followed by an enterokinase cleavage site
   1521..5624    +  CDS            Cas9: Cas9 (Csn1) endonuclease from the Streptococcus pyogenes Type II CRISPR/Cas system generates RNA-guided double strand breaks in DNA
   5838..6337    +  promoter       PGK promoter: mouse phosphoglycerate kinase 1 promoter
   6355..7380    +  CDS            HygR: aminoglycoside phosphotransferase from E. coli; aph(4)-Ia; confers resistance to hygromycin
   7398..7676    +  CDS            yokD (fragment): YOKD_BACSU - Experimental evidence at protein level: Swiss-Prot protein existence level 1. May contribute to antibiotic resistance. From Bacillus subtilis (strain 168).
   7738..8252    +  LTR            3' LTR: 3' long terminal repeat from murine embryonic stem cell virus
   8412..8434    -  protein_bind   lac operator (fragment): The lac repressor binds to the lac operator to inhibit transcription in E. coli. This inhibition can be relieved by adding lactose or isopropyl-β-D-thiogalactopyranoside (IPTG). lac repressor encoded by lacI
   8438..8468    -  promoter       lac promoter: promoter for the E. coli lac operon
   8483..8504    -  protein_bind   CAP binding site: CAP binding activates transcription in the presence of cAMP. E. coli catabolite activator protein
   8517..8609    -  CDS            lacI (fragment): lac repressor; lacI; The lac repressor binds to the lac operator to inhibit transcription in E. coli. This inhibition can be relieved by adding lactose or isopropyl-β-D-thiogalactopyranoside (IPTG).
   8792..9380    -  rep_origin     ori: high-copy-number ColE1/pMB1/pBR322/pUC origin of replication
   9551..10411   -  CDS            AmpR: β-lactamase; bla; confers resistance to ampicillin, carbenicillin, and related antibiotics
  10412..10516   -  promoter       AmpR promoter: bla
  10611..10646   +  CDS            rop (fragment): Rop protein, which maintains plasmids at low copy number; rop
  10748..10847   +  misc_feature   bom (fragment): basis of mobility region from pBR322
  10853..11002   -  CDS            lacZα (fragment): LacZα fragment of β-galactosidase; lacZ fragment
  11002..11203   -  CDS            TcR (fragment): tetracycline efflux protein; tet; confers resistance to tetracycline
  11204..11302   +  CDS            env (fragment): murine leukemia virus gPr80 envelope polyprotein precursor; env; proteolytically cleaved into gp70SU and p15TM subunits
  11344..515     +  LTR            5' LTR (across the origin): 5' long terminal repeat from murine embryonic stem cell virus
>Addgene plasmid #134323 | 3xFLAG-dCas9/pMSCVhyg | addgene full sequence | sequence record 430622 | Addgene NGS Result
TGAAAGACCCCACCTGTAGGTTTGGCAAGCTAGCTTAAGTAACGCCATTTTGCAAGGCATGGAAAATACA
TAACTGAGAATAGAGAAGTTCAGATCAAGGTTAGGAACAGAGAGACAGCAGAATATGGGCCAAACAGGAT
ATCTGTGGTAAGCAGTTCCTGCCCCGGCTCAGGGCCAAGAACAGATGGTCCCCAGATGCGGTCCCGCCCT
CAGCAGTTTCTAGAGAACCATCAGATGTTTCCAGGGTGCCCCAAGGACCTGAAATGACCCTGTGCCTTAT
TTGAACTAACCAATCAGTTCGCTTCTCGCTTCTGTTCGCGCGCTTCTGCTCCCCGAGCTCAATAAAAGAG
CCCACAACCCCTCACTCGGCGCGCCAGTCCTCCGATAGACTGCGTCGCCCGGGTACCCGTATTCCCAATA
AAGCCTCTTGCTGTTTGCATCCGAATCGTGGACTCGCTGATCCTTGGGAGGGTCTCCTCAGATTGATTGA
CTGCCCACCTCGGGGGTCTTTCATTTGGAGGTTCCACCGAGATTTGGAGACCCCTGCCCAGGGACCACCG
ACCCCCCCGCCGGGAGGTAAGCTGGCCAGCGGTCGTTTCGTGTCTGTCTCTGTCTTTGTGCGTGTTTGTG
CCGGCATCTAATGTTTGCGCCTGCGTCTGTACTAGTTAGCTAACTAGCTCTGTATCTGGCGGACCCGTGG
TGGAACTGACGAGTTCTGAACACCCGGCCGCAACCCTGGGAGACGTCCCAGGGACTTTGGGGGCCGTTTT
TGTGGCCCGACCTGAGGAAGGGAGTCGATGTGGAATCCGACCCCGTCAGGATATGTGGTTCTGGTAGGAG
ACGAGAACCTAAAACAGTTCCCGCCTCCGTCTGAATTTTTGCTTTCGGTTTGGAACCGAAGCCGCGCGTC
TTGTCTGCTGCAGCGCTGCAGCATCGTTCTGTGTTGTCTCTGTCTGACTGTGTTTCTGTATTTGTCTGAA
AATTAGGGCCAGACTGTTACCACTCCCTTAAGTTTGACCTTAGGTCACTGGAAAGATGTCGAGCGGATCG
CTCACAACCAGTCGGTAGATGTCAAGAAGAGACGTTGGGTTACCTTCTGCTCTGCAGAATGGCCAACCTT
TAACGTCGGATGGCCGCGAGACGGCACCTTTAACCGAGACCTCATCACCCAGGTTAAGATCAAGGTCTTT
TCACCTGGCCCGCATGGACACCCAGACCAGGTCCCCTACATCGTGACCTGGGAAGCCTTGGCTTTTGACC
CCCCTCCCTGGGTCAAGCCCTTTGTACACCCTAAGCCTCCGCCTCCTCTTCCTCCATCCGCCCCGTCTCT
CCCCCTTGAACCTCCTCGTTCGACCCCGCCTCGATCCTCCCTTTATCCAGCCCTCACTCCTTCTCTAGGC
GCCGGAATTAGATCTAAGGATCCGTTTAGTGAACCGTCAGAATTAACCATGGACTACAAAGACCATGACG
GTGATTATAAAGATCATGACATCGATTACAAGGATGACGATGACAAGCTCATGGACAAGAAGTACTCCAT
TGGGCTCGCTATCGGCACAAACAGCGTCGGCTGGGCCGTCATTACGGACGAGTACAAGGTGCCGAGCAAA
AAATTCAAAGTTCTGGGCAATACCGATCGCCACAGCATAAAGAAGAACCTCATTGGCGCCCTCCTGTTCG
ACTCCGGGGAGACGGCCGAAGCCACGCGGCTCAAAAGAACAGCACGGCGCAGATATACCCGCAGAAAGAA
TCGGATCTGCTACCTGCAGGAGATCTTTAGTAATGAGATGGCTAAGGTGGATGACTCTTTCTTCCATAGG
CTGGAGGAGTCCTTTTTGGTGGAGGAGGATAAAAAGCACGAGCGCCACCCAATCTTTGGCAATATCGTGG
ACGAGGTGGCGTACCATGAAAAGTACCCAACCATATATCATCTGAGGAAGAAGCTTGTAGACAGTACTGA
TAAGGCTGACTTGCGGTTGATCTATCTCGCGCTGGCGCATATGATCAAATTTCGGGGACACTTCCTCATC
GAGGGGGACCTGAACCCAGACAACAGCGATGTCGACAAACTCTTTATCCAACTGGTTCAGACTTACAATC
AGCTTTTCGAAGAGAACCCGATCAACGCATCCGGAGTTGACGCCAAAGCAATCCTGAGCGCTAGGCTGTC
CAAATCCCGGCGGCTCGAAAACCTCATCGCACAGCTCCCTGGGGAGAAGAAGAACGGCCTGTTTGGTAAT
CTTATCGCCCTGTCACTCGGGCTGACCCCCAACTTTAAATCTAACTTCGACCTGGCCGAAGATGCCAAGC
TTCAACTGAGCAAAGACACCTACGATGATGATCTCGACAATCTGCTGGCCCAGATCGGCGACCAGTACGC
AGACCTTTTTTTGGCGGCAAAGAACCTGTCAGACGCCATTCTGCTGAGTGATATTCTGCGAGTGAACACG
GAGATCACCAAAGCTCCGCTGAGCGCTAGTATGATCAAGCGCTATGATGAGCACCACCAAGACTTGACTT
TGCTGAAGGCCCTTGTCAGACAGCAACTGCCTGAGAAGTACAAGGAAATTTTCTTCGATCAGTCTAAAAA
TGGCTACGCCGGATACATTGACGGCGGAGCAAGCCAGGAGGAATTTTACAAATTTATTAAGCCCATCTTG
GAAAAAATGGACGGCACCGAGGAGCTGCTGGTAAAGCTTAACAGAGAAGATCTGTTGCGCAAACAGCGCA
CTTTCGACAATGGAAGCATCCCCCACCAGATTCACCTGGGCGAACTGCACGCTATCCTCAGGCGGCAAGA
GGATTTCTACCCCTTTTTGAAAGATAACAGGGAAAAGATTGAGAAAATCCTCACATTTCGGATACCCTAC
TATGTAGGCCCCCTCGCCCGGGGAAATTCCAGATTCGCGTGGATGACTCGCAAATCAGAAGAGACCATCA
CTCCCTGGAACTTCGAGGAAGTCGTGGATAAGGGGGCCTCTGCCCAGTCCTTCATCGAAAGGATGACTAA
CTTTGATAAAAATCTGCCTAACGAAAAGGTGCTTCCTAAACACTCTCTGCTGTACGAGTACTTCACAGTT
TATAACGAGCTCACCAAGGTCAAATACGTCACAGAAGGGATGAGAAAGCCAGCATTCCTGTCTGGAGAGC
AGAAGAAAGCTATCGTGGACCTCCTCTTCAAGACGAACCGGAAAGTTACCGTGAAACAGCTCAAAGAAGA
CTATTTCAAAAAGATTGAATGTTTCGACTCTGTTGAAATCAGCGGAGTGGAGGATCGCTTCAACGCATCC
CTGGGAACGTATCACGATCTCCTGAAAATCATTAAAGACAAGGACTTCCTGGACAATGAGGAGAACGAGG
ACATTCTTGAGGACATTGTCCTCACCCTTACGTTGTTTGAAGATAGGGAGATGATTGAAGAACGCTTGAA
AACTTACGCTCATCTCTTCGACGACAAAGTCATGAAACAGCTCAAGAGGCGCCGATATACAGGATGGGGG
CGGCTGTCAAGAAAACTGATCAATGGGATCCGAGACAAGCAGAGTGGAAAGACAATCCTGGATTTTCTTA
AGTCCGATGGATTTGCCAACAGGAACTTCATGCAGTTGATCCATGATGACTCTCTCACCTTTAAGGAGGA
CATCCAGAAAGCACAAGTTTCTGGCCAGGGGGACAGTCTTCACGAGCACATCGCTAATCTTGCAGGTAGC
CCAGCTATCAAAAAGGGAATACTGCAGACCGTTAAGGTCGTGGATGAACTCGTCAAAGTAATGGGAAGGC
ATAAGCCCGAGAATATCGTTATCGAGATGGCCCGAGAGAACCAAACTACCCAGAAGGGACAGAAGAACAG
TAGGGAAAGGATGAAGAGGATTGAAGAGGGTATAAAAGAACTGGGGTCCCAAATCCTTAAGGAACACCCA
GTTGAAAACACCCAGCTTCAGAATGAGAAGCTCTACCTGTACTACCTGCAGAACGGCAGGGACATGTACG
TGGATCAGGAACTGGACATCAATCGGCTCTCCGACTACGACGTGGATGCCATCGTGCCCCAGTCTTTTCT
CAAAGATGATTCTATTGATAATAAAGTGTTGACAAGATCCGATAAAAATAGAGGGAAGAGTGATAACGTC
CCCTCAGAAGAAGTTGTCAAGAAAATGAAAAATTATTGGCGGCAGCTGCTGAACGCCAAACTGATCACAC
AACGGAAGTTCGATAATCTGACTAAGGCTGAACGAGGTGGCCTGTCTGAGTTGGATAAAGCCGGCTTCAT
CAAAAGGCAGCTTGTTGAGACACGCCAGATCACCAAGCACGTGGCCCAAATTCTCGATTCACGCATGAAC
ACCAAGTACGATGAAAATGACAAACTGATTCGAGAGGTGAAAGTTATTACTCTGAAGTCTAAGCTGGTCT
CAGATTTCAGAAAGGACTTTCAGTTTTATAAGGTGAGAGAGATCAACAATTACCACCATGCGCATGATGC
CTACCTGAATGCAGTGGTAGGCACTGCACTTATCAAAAAATATCCCAAGCTTGAATCTGAATTTGTTTAC
GGAGACTATAAAGTGTACGATGTTAGGAAAATGATCGCAAAGTCTGAGCAGGAAATAGGCAAGGCCACCG
CTAAGTACTTCTTTTACAGCAATATTATGAATTTTTTCAAGACCGAGATTACACTGGCCAATGGAGAGAT
TCGGAAGCGACCACTTATCGAAACAAACGGAGAAACAGGAGAAATCGTGTGGGACAAGGGTAGGGATTTC
GCGACAGTCCGGAAGGTCCTGTCCATGCCGCAGGTGAACATCGTTAAAAAGACCGAAGTACAGACCGGAG
GCTTCTCCAAGGAAAGTATCCTCCCGAAAAGGAACAGCGACAAGCTGATCGCACGCAAAAAAGATTGGGA
CCCCAAGAAATACGGCGGATTCGATTCTCCTACAGTCGCTTACAGTGTACTGGTTGTGGCCAAAGTGGAG
AAAGGGAAGTCTAAAAAACTCAAAAGCGTCAAGGAACTGCTGGGCATCACAATCATGGAGCGATCAAGCT
TCGAAAAAAACCCCATCGACTTTCTCGAGGCGAAAGGATATAAAGAGGTCAAAAAAGACCTCATCATTAA
GCTTCCCAAGTACTCTCTCTTTGAGCTTGAAAACGGCCGGAAACGAATGCTCGCTAGTGCGGGCGAGCTG
CAGAAAGGTAACGAGCTGGCACTGCCCTCTAAATACGTTAATTTCTTGTATCTGGCCAGCCACTATGAAA
AGCTCAAAGGGTCTCCCGAAGATAATGAGCAGAAGCAGCTGTTCGTGGAACAACACAAACACTACCTTGA
TGAGATCATCGAGCAAATAAGCGAATTCTCCAAAAGAGTGATCCTCGCCGACGCTAACCTCGATAAGGTG
CTTTCTGCTTACAATAAGCACAGGGATAAGCCCATCAGGGAGCAGGCAGAAAACATTATCCACTTGTTTA
CTCTGACCAACTTGGGCGCGCCTGCAGCCTTCAAGTACTTCGACACCACCATAGACAGAAAGCGGTACAC
CTCTACAAAGGAGGTCCTGGACGCCACACTGATTCATCAGTCAATTACGGGGCTCTATGAAACAAGAATC
GACCTCTCTCAGCTCGGTGGAGACAGCAGGGCTGACCCCAAGAAGAAGAGGAAGGTGTGAAAGGGTTCGA
TCCCTACCGGATCGAATTCCAGCTGAGCGCCGGTCGCTACCATTACCAGTTGGTCTGGTGTCAAAAATAA
TAATAACCGGGCAGGCCATGTCTGCCCGTATTTCGCGTAAGGAAATCCATTATGTACTATTTAAACTCGA
GCGGCCTCGAGGTTAACGAATTCTACCGGGTAGGGGAGGCGCTTTTCCCAAGGCAGTCTGGAGCATGCGC
TTTAGCAGCCCCGCTGGGCACTTGGCGCTACACAAGTGGCCTCTGGCCTCGCACACATTCCACATCCACC
GGTAGGCGCCAACCGGCTCCGTTCTTTGGTGGCCCCTTCGCGCCACCTTCTACTCCTCCCCTAGTCAGGA
AGTTCCCCCCCGCCCCGCAGCTCGCGTCGTGCAGGACGTGACAAATGGAAGTAGCACGTCTCACTAGTCT
CGTGCAGATGGACAGCACCGCTGAGCAATGGAAGCGGGTAGGCCTTTGGGGCAGCGGCCAATAGCAGCTT
TGCTCCTTCGCTTTCTGGGCTCAGAGGCTGGGAAGGGGTGGGTCCGGGGGCGGGCTCAGGGGCGGGCTCA
GGGGCGGGGCGGGCGCCCGAAGGTCCTCCGGAGGCCCGGCATTCTGCACGCTTCAAAAGCGCACGTCTGC
CGCGCTGTTCTCCTCTTCCTCATCTCCGGGCCTTTCGACCTGCATCCCGCCACCATGAAAAAGCCTGAAC
TCACCGCGACGTCTGTCGAGAAGTTTCTGATCGAAAAGTTCGACAGCGTCTCCGACCTGATGCAGCTCTC
GGAGGGCGAAGAATCTCGTGCTTTCAGCTTCGATGTAGGAGGGCGTGGATATGTCCTGCGGGTAAATAGC
TGCGCCGATGGTTTCTACAAAGATCGTTATGTTTATCGGCACTTTGCATCGGCCGCGCTCCCGATTCCGG
AAGTGCTTGACATTGGGGAATTCAGCGAGAGCCTGACCTATTGCATCTCCCGCCGTGCACAGGGTGTCAC
GTTGCAAGACCTGCCTGAAACCGAACTGCCCGCTGTTCTGCAGCCGGTCGCGGAGGCCATGGATGCGATC
GCTGCGGCCGATCTTAGCCAGACGAGCGGGTTCGGCCCATTCGGACCGCAAGGAATCGGTCAATACACTA
CATGGCGTGATTTCATATGCGCGATTGCTGATCCCCATGTGTATCACTGGCAAACTGTGATGGACGACAC
CGTCAGTGCGTCCGTCGCGCAGGCTCTCGATGAGCTGATGCTTTGGGCCGAGGACTGCCCCGAAGTCCGG
CACCTCGTGCACGCGGATTTCGGCTCCAACAATGTCCTGACGGACAATGGCCGCATAACAGCGGTCATTG
ACTGGAGCGAGGCGATGTTCGGGGATTCCCAATACGAGGTCGCCAACATCTTCTTCTGGAGGCCGTGGTT
GGCTTGTATGGAGCAGCAGACGCGCTACTTCGAGCGGAGGCATCCGGAGCTTGCAGGATCGCCGCGGCTC
CGGGCGTATATGCTCCGCATTGGTCTTGACCAACTCTATCAGAGCTTGGTTGACGGCAATTTCGATGATG
CAGCTTGGGCGCAGGGTCGATGCGACGCAATCGTCCGATCCGGAGCCGGGACTGTCGGGCGTACACAAAT
CGCCCGCAGAAGCGCGGCCGTCTGGACCGATGGCTGTGTAGAAGTACTCGCCGATAGTGGAAACCGACGC
CCCAGCACTCGTCCGAGGGCAAAGGAATAGAGTAGATGCCGACCGAACAAGAGCTGATTTCGAGAACGCC
TCAGCCAGCAACTCGCGCGAGCCTAGCAAGGCAAATGCGAGAGAACGGCCTTACGCTTGGTGGCACAGTT
CTCGTCCACAGTTCGCTAAGCTCGCTCGGCTGGGTCGCGGGAGGGCCGGTCGCAGTGATTCAGGCCCTTC
TGGATTGTGTTGGTCCCCAGGGCACGATTGTCATGCCCACGCACTCGGGTGATCTGACTGATCCCGCAGA
TTGGAGATCGCCGCCCGTGCCTGCCGATTGGGTGCAGATCCGTCGACCTGCAGCCAAGCTTATCGATAAA
ATAAAAGATTTTATTTAGTCTCCAGAAAAAGGGGGGAATGAAAGACCCCACCTGTAGGTTTGGCAAGCTA
GCTTAAGTAACGCCATTTTGCAAGGCATGGAAAATACATAACTGAGAATAGAGAAGTTCAGATCAAGGTT
AGGAACAGAGAGACAGCAGAATATGGGCCAAACAGGATATCTGTGGTAAGCAGTTCCTGCCCCGGCTCAG
GGCCAAGAACAGATGGTCCCCAGATGCGGTCCCGCCCTCAGCAGTTTCTAGAGAACCATCAGATGTTTCC
AGGGTGCCCCAAGGACCTGAAATGACCCTGTGCCTTATTTGAACTAACCAATCAGTTCGCTTCTCGCTTC
TGTTCGCGCGCTTCTGCTCCCCGAGCTCAATAAAAGAGCCCACAACCCCTCACTCGGCGCGCCAGTCCTC
CGATAGACTGCGTCGCCCGGGTACCCGTGTATCCAATAAACCCTCTTGCAGTTGCATCCGACTTGTGGTC
TCGCTGTTCCTTGGGAGGGTCTCCTCTGAGTGATTGACTACCCGTCAGCGGGGGTCTTTCATGGGTAACA
GTTTCTTGAAGTTGGAGAACAACATTCTGAGGGTAGGAGTCGAATATTAAGTAATCCTGACTCAATTAGC
CACTGTTTTGAATCCACATACTCCAATACTCCTGAAATAGTTCATTATGGACAGCGCAGAAAGAGCTGGG
GAGAATTGTGAAATTGTTATCCGCTCACAATTCCACACAACATACGAGCCGGAAGCATAAAGTGTAAAGC
CTGGGGTGCCTAATGAGTGAGCTAACTCACATTAATTGCGTTGCGCTCACTGCCCGCTTTCCAGTCGGGA
AACCTGTCGTGCCAGCTGCATTAATGAATCGGCCAACGCGCGGGGAGAGGCGGTTTGCGTATTGGGCGCT
CTTCCGCTTCCTCGCTCACTGACTCGCTGCGCTCGGTCGTTCGGCTGCGGCGAGCGGTATCAGCTCACTC
AAAGGCGGTAATACGGTTATCCACAGAATCAGGGGATAACGCAGGAAAGAACATGTGAGCAAAAGGCCAG
CAAAAGGCCAGGAACCGTAAAAAGGCCGCGTTGCTGGCGTTTTTCCATAGGCTCCGCCCCCCTGACGAGC
ATCACAAAAATCGACGCTCAAGTCAGAGGTGGCGAAACCCGACAGGACTATAAAGATACCAGGCGTTTCC
CCCTGGAAGCTCCCTCGTGCGCTCTCCTGTTCCGACCCTGCCGCTTACCGGATACCTGTCCGCCTTTCTC
CCTTCGGGAAGCGTGGCGCTTTCTCATAGCTCACGCTGTAGGTATCTCAGTTCGGTGTAGGTCGTTCGCT
CCAAGCTGGGCTGTGTGCACGAACCCCCCGTTCAGCCCGACCGCTGCGCCTTATCCGGTAACTATCGTCT
TGAGTCCAACCCGGTAAGACACGACTTATCGCCACTGGCAGCAGCCACTGGTAACAGGATTAGCAGAGCG
AGGTATGTAGGCGGTGCTACAGAGTTCTTGAAGTGGTGGCCTAACTACGGCTACACTAGAAGAACAGTAT
TTGGTATCTGCGCTCTGCTGAAGCCAGTTACCTTCGGAAAAAGAGTTGGTAGCTCTTGATCCGGCAAACA
AACCACCGCTGGTAGCGGTGGTTTTTTTGTTTGCAAGCAGCAGATTACGCGCAGAAAAAAAGGATCTCAA
GAAGATCCTTTGATCTTTTCTACGGGGTCTGACGCTCAGTGGAACGAAAACTCACGTTAAGGGATTTTGG
TCATGAGATTATCAAAAAGGATCTTCACCTAGATCCTTTTAAATTAAAAATGAAGTTTTAAATCAATCTA
AAGTATATATGAGTAAACTTGGTCTGACAGTTACCAATGCTTAATCAGTGAGGCACCTATCTCAGCGATC
TGTCTATTTCGTTCATCCATAGTTGCCTGACTCCCCGTCGTGTAGATAACTACGATACGGGAGGGCTTAC
CATCTGGCCCCAGTGCTGCAATGATACCGCGAGACCCACGCTCACCGGCTCCAGATTTATCAGCAATAAA
CCAGCCAGCCGGAAGGGCCGAGCGCAGAAGTGGTCCTGCAACTTTATCCGCCTCCATCCAGTCTATTAAT
TGTTGCCGGGAAGCTAGAGTAAGTAGTTCGCCAGTTAATAGTTTGCGCAACGTTGTTGCCATTGCTACAG
GCATCGTGGTGTCACGCTCGTCGTTTGGTATGGCTTCATTCAGCTCCGGTTCCCAACGATCAAGGCGAGT
TACATGATCCCCCATGTTGTGCAAAAAAGCGGTTAGCTCCTTCGGTCCTCCGATCGTTGTCAGAAGTAAG
TTGGCCGCAGTGTTATCACTCATGGTTATGGCAGCACTGCATAATTCTCTTACTGTCATGCCATCCGTAA
GATGCTTTTCTGTGACTGGTGAGTACTCAACCAAGTCATTCTGAGAATAGTGTATGCGGCGACCGAGTTG
CTCTTGCCCGGCGTCAATACGGGATAATACCGCGCCACATAGCAGAACTTTAAAAGTGCTCATCATTGGA
AAACGTTCTTCGGGGCGAAAACTCTCAAGGATCTTACCGCTGTTGAGATCCAGTTCGATGTAACCCACTC
GTGCACCCAACTGATCTTCAGCATCTTTTACTTTCACCAGCGTTTCTGGGTGAGCAAAAACAGGAAGGCA
AAATGCCGCAAAAAAGGGAATAAGGGCGACACGGAAATGTTGAATACTCATACTCTTCCTTTTTCAATAT
TATTGAAGCATTTATCAGGGTTATTGTCTCATGAGCGGATACATATTTGAATGTATTTAGAAAAATAAAC
AAATAGGGGTTCCGCGCACATTTCCCCGAAAAGTGCCACCTGACGTCTAAGAAACCATTATTATCATGAC
ATTAACCTATAAAAATAGGCGTATCACGAGGCCCTTTCGTCTCGCGCGTTTCGGTGATGACGGTGAAAAC
CTCTGACACATGCAGCTCCCGGAGACGGTCACAGCTTGTCTGTAAGCGGATGCCGGGAGCAGACAAGCCC
GTCAGGGCGCGTCAGCGGGTGTTGGCGGGTGTCGGGGCTGGCTTAACTATGCGGCATCAGAGCAGATTGT
ACTGAGAGTGCACCATATGCGGTGTGAAATACCGCACAGATGCGTAAGGAGAAAATACCGCATCAGGCGC
CATTCGCCATTCAGGCTGCGCAACTGTTGGGAAGGGCGATCGGTGCGGGCCTCTTCGCTATTACGCCAGC
TGGCGAAAGGGGGATGTGCTGCAAGGCGATTAAGTTGGGTAACGCCAGGGTTTTCCCAGTCACGACGTTG
TAAAACGACGGCGCAAGGAATGGTGCATGCAAGGAGATGGCGCCCAACAGTCCCCCGGCCACGGGGCCTG
CCACCATACCCACGCCGAAACAAGCGCTCATGAGCCCGAAGTGGCGAGCCCGATCTTCCCCATCGGTGAT
GTCGGCGATATAGGCGCCAGCAACCGCACCTGTGGCGCCGGTGATGCCGGCCACGATGCGTCCGGCGTAG
AGGCGATTAGTCCAATTTGTTAAAGACAGGATATCAGTGGTCCAGGCTCTAGTTTTGACTCAACAATATC
ACCAGCTGAAGCCTATAGAGTACGAGCCATAGATAAAATAAAAGATTTTATTTAGTCTCCAGAAAAAGGG
GGGAA
